Addgene plasmid #89673: pexK4_bow_360
Purpose: Plasmid for the construction of DNA-protein hybrid nanostructures. Template for the bent two-helix-bundle shown in figure 3B of associated article.
Depositing lab: Hendrik Dietz. Depositing organization: Technische Universitaet Muenchen (TUM). Publication: Self-assembly of genetically encoded DNA-protein hybrid nanoscale shapes. Praetorius F, Dietz H. Science. 2017 Mar 24;355(6331). pii: eaam5488. doi: 10.1126/science.aam5488. PubMed 28336611.
Backbone
  Vector backbone: pEX-K4
  Backbone manufacturer: Eurofins
  Vector type: Unspecified
Growth in bacteria
  Bacterial resistance: Kanamycin, 50 μg/mL
  Growth temperature: 37°C
  Growth strain: DH5alpha
  Copy number: High Copy
Gene/Insert
  Gene/Insert name: bow_360
  Species: Synthetic
  Insert size (bp): 1051
  Cloning method: Restriction Enzyme; 5′ cloning site unknown (unknown if destroyed); 3′ cloning site unknown (unknown if destroyed)
  Sequencing primers: 5′ ggagcagacaagcccgtcagg; 3′ caggctttacactttatgcttccggc
Terms and licenses: Academic/Nonprofit Terms; Industry Terms: Not Available to Industry
How to cite: pexK4_bow_360 was a gift from Hendrik Dietz (Addgene plasmid # 89673 ; http://n2t.net/addgene:89673 ; RRID:Addgene_89673)
