[The description below was written by a language model from this plasmid's Addgene catalogue record and pLannotate feature annotations shown in this document.]
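Description:
pexK4_bow_360 is a small (about 3.6 kb) bacterial cloning plasmid built on the commercial gene-synthesis backbone pEX-K4, carrying a synthetic 1,051 bp insert called bow_360. It is maintained in E. coli through a high-copy ColE1/pUC-type origin of replication and selected with kanamycin via the neo (nptII) aminoglycoside phosphotransferase gene. A short Tn5 transposase fragment lies next to this gene and is probably a remnant of the transposon from which the resistance cassette derives. The remaining annotations are typical vector remnants rather than functional modules: short fragments of rop, the pBR322 bom region and lacI, a partial AmpR promoter, and a lac promoter with its operator and CAP binding site, which in pUC-style vectors flanks the cloning region.

The feature table does not annotate the insert itself. Roughly 1.1 kb of unannotated sequence lies between the bom fragment and the lac operator, and this gap matches the stated insert size, so bow_360 presumably sits there. No coding sequence, tag or reporter is recorded within it, and the restriction sites used for cloning are listed as unknown.

According to the record, the insert is not an expression cassette. It serves as a double-stranded DNA template for building DNA-protein hybrid nanostructures, specifically a bent two-helix-bundle ("bow") shape described in the associated study on genetically encoded DNA-protein hybrid nanoscale shapes. The plasmid therefore acts mainly as a propagation and source vector for this designed template. The record does not detail how the template is excised or amplified, or which proteins fold it.
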