Features (pLannotate 1.2.2; 10 found; start..end, strand, type, name):
     57..92      +  CDS            rop (fragment): Rop protein, which maintains plasmids at low copy number; rop
    194..241     +  misc_feature   bom (fragment): basis of mobility region from pBR322
   1361..1377    -  protein_bind   lac operator: The lac repressor binds to the lac operator to inhibit transcription in E. coli. This inhibition can be relieved by adding lactose or isopropyl-β-D-thiogalactopyranoside (IPTG). lac repressor encoded by lacI
   1385..1415    -  promoter       lac promoter: promoter for the E. coli lac operon
   1430..1451    -  protein_bind   CAP binding site: CAP binding activates transcription in the presence of cAMP. E. coli catabolite activator protein
   1464..1556    -  CDS            lacI (fragment): lac repressor; lacI; The lac repressor binds to the lac operator to inhibit transcription in E. coli. This inhibition can be relieved by adding lactose or isopropyl-β-D-thiogalactopyranoside (IPTG).
   1739..2327    -  rep_origin     ori: high-copy-number ColE1/pMB1/pBR322/pUC origin of replication
   2484..2597    +  CDS            tnpA (fragment): TN5P_ECOLX - Also known as tnp. Experimental evidence at protein level: Swiss-Prot protein existence level 1. Mediates transposition of transposon Tn5 by a 'cut and paste' mechanism. First, the monomeric transposase binds the 19 bp inverted DNA repeats flanking the transposon. Then, dimerization of the DNA- bound transposase creates a synaptic DNA complex. After nicking of the first DNA strand, excision of the transposon proceeds through a series of intermediates. The transposase then mediates the insertion of the transposon at a new site by strand transfer. The activity of the wild- type tran
   2629..3420    +  CDS            neo: KKA2_KLEPN - Also known as kan, nptII. Experimental evidence at protein level: Swiss-Prot protein existence level 1. Resistance to kanamycin, neomycin, paromomycin, ribostamycin, butirosin and gentamicin B. From Klebsiella pneumoniae.
   3430..3520    -  promoter       AmpR promoter (fragment): bla
>Addgene plasmid #89673 | pexK4_bow_360 | addgene full sequence | sequence record 191890 | Addgene NGS Result
CCATTATTATCATGACATTAACCTATAAAAATAGGCGTATCACGAGGCCCTTTCGTCTCGCGCGTTTCGG
TGATGACGGTGAAAACCTCTGACACATGCAGCTCCCGGAGACGGTCACAGCTTGTCTGTAAGCGGATGCC
GGGAGCAGACAAGCCCGTCAGGGCGCGTCAGCGGGTGTTGGCGGGTGTCGGGGCTGGCTTAACTATGCGG
CATCAGAGCAGATTGTACTGAGAGTGCACCAATTGGTCGACCTCGAGTTAATTAACGTATCTGCTCGACG
TAACTGACGTATACTGTGGAAAGGCTAGAACCCGTCCGTTATAACATGAAACGAGAACTAACGATAGCAT
CGGTCCGGTGAATCCACATTTACCAACCTCGCTGGACATAGATACTAGAATGCTCGCGTATTGAAAGGAA
AAAGAGCAACTCGTATGTCCGGTCCGTGTTAGCGATGCGACGAAAACGCCTCCACGGTCGCCAATGAGCC
ACTTGTAACAGCCGGATCCTCAGTCAGTAAATTCAGATGATCGCTGTCGTTCTTGTCCATGCCTTTATGC
TTTACCAGTACATGTATAACTAAGTACAAGTCTTACTGTATATCCTATAAATGTCGGTTGCCGTCTTTGA
CGCCACAGAGGGTACTTCGAGATCAATCGATAGTAATAGCCCTAAGTGAGCTTCAGGCCTTCGACGAAAC
GTTACGCCTCTCGCAATAGTCGGATGAGCTTCGAGATCTATGAATTATGAGTTATACCAACGAGGTATCG
ACTGTAGATTCGTACGTGGGAGATTGTCGGAGCCAATCCTCCGATATAATGCCCGGGATCTGAGCCCTGC
AGCACACATTCGGGCCCCAGTGGCTCATTGCTCAGTGTACTGCTAAACTCACCCGATAGGACGCCCGTTC
CATGGTTGGGCTTGATAGTTAACCGTGTATGTGGACGGTGGCTGGACCGCGGCGCTTAATAACTTGCATA
GAACTCAATATCGATTCATCTGAATGGCGGCAAAGGTATTAGAGGTGCGCTGTACGGCGCCCACGCCTCA
TCAGCGGATCATCTCGATGGCACTCCAGATCGCACAAATTATCACGATTACAGCCTGACTTAGCTAGTAT
TTCATCCAATAGCGGCCACGATACTATCGGTACTACTGAACACCAGGCTACCATTGTCACTCACTAATGC
AGGCACAATGTGACTCTATCCAGGATGGAAGAATGAGGACTGTCAGTTTACAGTGATAAAATCTTACCCA
TGCTGAATGTAATCAGCGCTCTTGGACATATACTGCATGTCGTGAACCGACAACTCTTGAGTGGGCGATC
GCTCTAGAGCTAGCGAATTCCTGTGTGAAATTGTTATCCGCTCACAATTCCACACAACATACGAGCCGGA
AGCATAAAGTGTAAAGCCTGGGGTGCCTAATGAGTGAGCTAACTCACATTAATTGCGTTGCGCTCACTGC
CCGCTTTCCAGTCGGGAAACCTGTCGTGCCAGCTGCATTAATGAATCGGCCAACGCGCGGGGAGAGGCGG
TTTGCGTATTGGGCGCTCTTCCGCTTCCTCGCTCACTGACTCGCTGCGCTCGGTCGTTCGGCTGCGGCGA
GCGGTATCAGCTCACTCAAAGGCGGTAATACGGTTATCCACAGAATCAGGGGATAACGCAGGAAAGAACA
TGTGAGCAAAAGGCCAGCAAAAGGCCAGGAACCGTAAAAAGGCCGCGTTGCTGGCGTTTTTCCATAGGCT
CCGCCCCCCTGACGAGCATCACAAAAATCGACGCTCAAGTCAGAGGTGGCGAAACCCGACAGGACTATAA
AGATACCAGGCGTTTCCCCCTGGAAGCTCCCTCGTGCGCTCTCCTGTTCCGACCCTGCCGCTTACCGGAT
ACCTGTCCGCCTTTCTCCCTTCGGGAAGCGTGGCGCTTTCTCATAGCTCACGCTGTAGGTATCTCAGTTC
GGTGTAGGTCGTTCGCTCCAAGCTGGGCTGTGTGCACGAACCCCCCGTTCAGCCCGACCGCTGCGCCTTA
TCCGGTAACTATCGTCTTGAGTCCAACCCGGTAAGACACGACTTATCGCCACTGGCAGCAGCCACTGGTA
ACAGGATTAGCAGAGCGAGGTATGTAGGCGGTGCTACAGAGTTCTTGAAGTGGTGGCCTAACTACGGCTA
CACTAGAAGAACAGTATTTGGTATCTGCGCTCTGCTGAAGCCAGTTACCTTCGGAAAAAGAGTTGGTAGC
TCTTGATCCGGCAAACAAACCACCGCTGGTAGCGGTGGTTTTTTTGTTTGCAAGCAGCAGATTACGCGCA
GAAAAAAAGGATCTCAAGAAGATCCTTTGATCTTTTCTACGGGGTCTGACGCTCAGTGGAACGAAAACTC
ACGTTAAGGGATTTTGGTCATGAGATTATCAAAAAGGATCTTCACCTAGATCCTTTTAAATTAAAAATGA
AGTTTTAAATCAATCTAAAGTATATATGAGTAAAAATATTCCGGAATTGCCAGCTGGGGCGCCCTCTGGT
AAGGTTGGGAAGCCCTGCAAAGTAAACTGGATGGCTTTCTTGCCGCCAAGGATCTGATGGCGCAGGGGAT
CAAGATCTGATCAAGAGACAGGATGAGGATCGTTTCGCATGATTGAACAAGATGGATTGCACGCAGGTTC
TCCGGCCGCTTGGGTGGAGAGGCTATTCGGCTATGACTGGGCACAACAGACAATCGGCTGCTCTGATGCC
GCCGTGTTCCGGCTGTCAGCGCAGGGGCGCCCGGTTCTTTTTGTCAAGACCGACCTGTCCGGTGCCCTGA
ATGAACTGCAGGACGAGGCAGCGCGGCTATCGTGGCTGGCCACGACGGGCGTTCCTTGCGCAGCTGTGCT
CGACGTTGTCACTGAAGCGGGAAGGGACTGGCTGCTATTGGGCGAAGTGCCGGGGCAGGATCTCCTGTCA
TCCCACCTTGCTCCTGCCGAGAAAGTATCCATCATGGCTGATGCAATGCGGCGGCTGCATACGCTTGATC
CGGCTACCTGCCCATTCGACCACCAAGCGAAACATCGCATCGAGCGAGCACGTACTCGGATGGAAGCCGG
TCTTGTCGATCAGGATGATCTGGACGAAGAGCATCAGGGGCTCGCGCCAGCCGAACTGTTCGCCAGGCTC
AAGGCGCGCATGCCCGACGGCGAGGATCTCGTCGTGACCCATGGCGATGCCTGCTTGCCGAATATCATGG
TGGAAAATGGCCGCTTTTCTGGATTCATCGACTGTGGCCGGCTGGGTGTGGCGGACCGCTATCAGGACAT
AGCGTTGGCTACCCGTGATATTGCTGAAGAGCTTGGCGGCGAATGGGCTGACCGCTTCCTCGTGCTTTAC
GGTATCGCCGCTCCCGATTCGCAGCGCATCGCCTTCTATCGCCTTCTTGACGAGTTCTTCTGAACCGGTA
ATATTATTGAAGCATTTATCAGGGTTATTGTCTCATGAGCGGATACATATTTGAATGTATTTAGAAAAAT
AAACAAATAGGGGTTCCGCGCACATTTCCCCGAAAAGTGCCACCTGACGTCTAAGAAA
