>Addgene plasmid #89673 | pexK4_bow_360 | depositor partial sequence | sequence record 173760 | template for DNA-protein hybrid structure
TCTGCTCGACGTAACTGACGTATACTGTGGAAAGGCTAGAACCCGTCCGTTATAACATGAAACGAGAACT
AACGATAGCATCGGTCCGGTGAATCCACATTTACCAACCTCGCTGGACATAGATACTAGAATGCTCGCGT
ATTGAAAGGAAAAAGAGCAACTCGTATGTCCGGTCCGTGTTAGCGATGCGACGAAAACGCCTCCACGGTC
GCCAATGAGCCACTTGTAACAGCCGGATCCTCAGTCAGTAAATTCAGATGATCGCTGTCGTTCTTGTCCA
TGCCTTTATGCTTTACCAGTACATGTATAACTAAGTACAAGTCTTACTGTATATCCTATAAATGTCGGTT
GCCGTCTTTGACGCCACAGAGGGTACTTCGAGATCAATCGATAGTAATAGCCCTAAGTGAGCTTCAGGCC
TTCGACGAAACGTTACGCCTCTCGCAATAGTCGGATGAGCTTCGAGATCTATGAATTATGAGTTATACCA
ACGAGGTATCGACTGTAGATTCGTACGTGGGAGATTGTCGGAGCCAATCCTCCGATATAATGCCCGGGAT
CTGAGCCCTGCAGCACACATTCGGGCCCCAGTGGCTCATTGCTCAGTGTACTGCTAAACTCACCCGATAG
GACGCCCGTTCCATGGTTGGGCTTGATAGTTAACCGTGTATGTGGACGGTGGCTGGACCGCGGCGCTTAA
TAACTTGCATAGAACTCAATATCGATTCATCTGAATGGCGGCAAAGGTATTAGAGGTGCGCTGTACGGCG
CCCACGCCTCATCAGCGGATCATCTCGATGGCACTCCAGATCGCACAAATTATCACGATTACAGCCTGAC
TTAGCTAGTATTTCATCCAATAGCGGCCACGATACTATCGGTACTACTGAACACCAGGCTACCATTGTCA
CTCACTAATGCAGGCACAATGTGACTCTATCCAGGATGGAAGAATGAGGACTGTCAGTTTACAGTGATAA
AATCTTACCCATGCTGAATGTAATCAGCGCTCTTGGACATATACTGCATGTCGTGAACCGACAACTCTTG
A
